Addgene plasmid #32433: LHP1049 - pFB-YCK2
Depositing lab: Linda Hicke. Depositing organization: Northwestern University.
Backbone
  Vector backbone: pFastbac
  Backbone manufacturer: Invitrogen
  Vector type: Insect Expression
Growth in bacteria
  Bacterial resistance: Ampicillin, 100 μg/mL
  Growth temperature: 37°C
  Growth strain: DH5alpha
  Copy number: High Copy
Gene/Insert
  Gene/Insert name: YCK2
  Species: S. cerevisiae (budding yeast)
  Mutation: Y193L
  Entrez Gene: YCK2 (a.k.a. YNL154C)
  Promoter: P-P10 and P-Pol
  Cloning method: Restriction Enzyme; 5′ cloning site EcoRI (not destroyed); 3′ cloning site EcoRI (not destroyed)
  Sequencing primers: 5′ polyhedrin_fwd; 3′ SV40pA-R
Terms and licenses: Academic/Nonprofit Terms; Industry Terms: Not Available to Industry
How to cite: LHP1049 - pFB-YCK2 was a gift from Linda Hicke (Addgene plasmid # 32433 ; http://n2t.net/addgene:32433 ; RRID:Addgene_32433)
