[The description below was written by a language model from this plasmid's Addgene catalogue record.]
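Description:
LHP1049 - pFB-YCK2 is an insect-cell expression construct built on the Invitrogen pFastBac backbone. It carries the Saccharomyces cerevisiae gene YCK2 (systematic name YNL154C), which encodes a casein kinase I isoform. The insert bears a Y193L substitution, so the plasmid encodes a point-mutant rather than wild-type form of the kinase; the record does not say what this mutation is intended to do. The gene was inserted by restriction cloning into an EcoRI site at both ends, and both sites remain intact. Because the same enzyme flanks the insert, the cloning itself was not directional. No epitope or purification tag is recorded.

The promoter field lists both the p10 and polyhedrin promoters, the two very late baculoviral promoters that drive strong expression in infected insect cells. This pairing suggests a dual-promoter version of the backbone, although the record does not name one. The listed sequencing primers, a polyhedrin forward primer and an SV40 polyadenylation reverse primer, suggest that YCK2 sits in the polyhedrin-driven cassette, but this is not stated outright.

pFastBac plasmids serve as donor vectors. The expression cassette is normally transposed into a baculovirus shuttle genome (bacmid) in a specialised E. coli strain, and the resulting recombinant bacmid is used to generate virus for protein production in insect cells. The plasmid itself is maintained in E. coli as a high-copy replicon under ampicillin selection. No feature table was provided, so other backbone elements cannot be confirmed from this record. The construct would typically be used to produce recombinant Yck2 protein for purification or biochemical study.
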