>Addgene plasmid #32433 | LHP1049 - pFB-YCK2 | addgene partial sequence | sequence record 38015 | polyhedrin-fwd
AAAAAACCTATAAATATTCCGGATTATTCATACCGTCCCACCATCGGGCGCGGATCCCGGTCCGAAGCGC
GCGGAATTCGCCCTTAAAAAAAAACATATGTCTCAAGTGCAAAGTCCTTTGACAGCAACGAACTCTGGTT
TAGCTGTCAATAATAACACAATGAACTCACAAATGCCTAACCGTAGCAATGTTAGATTGGTCAATGGTAC
TTTACCCCCATCCTTACATGTTAGCTCTAACCTAAATCACAACACTGGCAATAGCTCTGCCTCCTATTCT
GGCTCACAATCACGCGACGATTCCACTATAGTCGGGCTGCACTATAAGATAGGTAAGAAAATCGGTGAAG
GTTCATTTGGTGTACTTTTTGAAGGTACAAACATGATCAATGGATTACCAGTTGCTATCAAGTTTGAACC
AAGAAAAACAGAAGCCCCACAGCTAAAGGACGAATATCGGACCTATAAAATTTTAGCGGGAACACCTGGT
ATACCACAAGAATACTACTTTGGTCAGGAAGGATTACATAACATATTGGTTATTGATCTGCTTGGTCCTT
CTTTAGAAGATTTATTCGATTGGTGTGGAAGAAGATTTTCGGTAAAAACTGTTGTACAAGTCGCAGTACA
AATGATAACTTTAATTGAAGATTTGCACGCTCATGATTTGATACTCCGTGATATTAAACCTGATAATTTT
TTGATCGGAAGACCGGGTCAACCAGATGCTAACAAAGTTCATCTAATTGACTTTGGTATGGCCAAACAAT
ATCGTGATCCAAAAACTAAACAACATATTCCGTACAGGGAAAAGAAATCATTAAGTGGCACAGCAAGATA
CATGTCGATAAATACACATT
